Addgene plasmid #215080: p21-mCerulean-NeoR
Purpose: Expresses p21-mCerulean in mammalian cells.
Depositing lab: Michele Pagano. Publication: CDK-independent role of D-type cyclins in regulating DNA mismatch repair. Rona G, Miwatani-Minter B, Zhang Q, Goldberg HV, Kerzhnerman MA, Howard JB, Simoneschi D, Lane E, Hobbs JW, Sassani E, Wang AA, Keegan S, Laverty DJ, Piett CG, Pongor LS, Xu ML, Andrade J, Thomas A, Sicinski P, Askenazi M, Ueberheide B, Fenyo D, Nagel ZD, Pagano M. Mol Cell. 2024 Feb 29:S1097-2765(24)00129-1. doi: 10.1016/j.molcel.2024.02.010. PubMed 38458201.
Backbone
  Vector backbone: mCerulean-N1 (Plasmid #54742)
  Vector type: Mammalian Expression
  Selectable markers: Neomycin (select with G418)
Growth in bacteria
  Bacterial resistance: Kanamycin, 50 μg/mL
  Growth temperature: 37°C
  Growth strain: DH5alpha
  Copy number: High Copy
Gene/Insert
  Gene/Insert name: CDKN1A (alt names: CIP1; p21; WAF1)
  Species: H. sapiens (human)
  Entrez Gene: CDKN1A (a.k.a. CAP20, CDKN1, CIP1, MDA-6, P21, SDI1, WAF1, p21CIP1)
  Promoter: CMV
  Tag / fusion protein: mCerulean (C terminal on insert)
  Cloning method: Unknown
  Sequencing primers: 5′ CMV; 3′ SV40pA
Terms and licenses: Academic/Nonprofit Terms; Industry Terms: Not Available to Industry
How to cite: p21-mCerulean-NeoR was a gift from Michele Pagano (Addgene plasmid # 215080 ; http://n2t.net/addgene:215080 ; RRID:Addgene_215080)
