[The description below was written by a language model from this plasmid's Addgene catalogue record and pLannotate feature annotations shown in this document.]
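Description:
p21-mCerulean-NeoR is a mammalian expression plasmid of about 5.2 kb, built on the mCerulean-N1 backbone, that drives production of human p21 (CDKN1A, also called CIP1 or WAF1) fused at its C terminus to the cyan fluorescent protein mCerulean. It is maintained in E. coli as a high-copy plasmid through a ColE1/pUC-type origin and also carries an f1 phage origin. A single NeoR/KanR cassette (the Tn5 aminoglycoside phosphotransferase) serves for selection in both hosts. A bacterial bla-type promoter placed just upstream of the SV40 enhancer/early promoter allows the same coding sequence to confer kanamycin resistance in bacteria and G418 resistance in transfected mammalian cells, with the HSV TK polyadenylation signal terminating the transcript.

The expression unit consists of the human cytomegalovirus immediate early enhancer and promoter, followed by the CDKN1A open reading frame, a short linker, and the mCerulean coding sequence, with a leftover multiple cloning site and the SV40 polyadenylation signal downstream. The short large T antigen, ble and bGH poly(A) fragments in the annotation are partial matches and are probably backbone remnants rather than functional elements. p21 is a cyclin-dependent kinase inhibitor that acts in p53-mediated cell cycle arrest after DNA damage and also influences cyclin D-CDK4 complex assembly. Tagging it with a monomeric, rapidly maturing cyan fluorophore allows its level and localisation to be followed by fluorescence in transiently transfected or G418-selected stable cells. The construct was deposited with a study of D-type cyclins and DNA mismatch repair, but the record does not describe the specific experiments, and the cloning method is listed as unknown.
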