Features (pLannotate 1.2.2; 15 found; start..end, strand, type, name):
     61..364     +  enhancer       CMV enhancer: human cytomegalovirus immediate early enhancer
    365..568     +  promoter       CMV promoter: human cytomegalovirus (CMV) immediate early promoter
    604..1095    +  CDS            CDKN1A: CDN1A_HUMAN - Also known as CAP20, CDKN1, CIP1, MDA6, PIC1, SDI1, WAF1. Experimental evidence at protein level: Swiss-Prot protein existence level 1. May be involved in p53/TP53 mediated inhibition of cellular proliferation in response to DNA damage. Binds to and inhibits cyclin- dependent kinase activity, preventing phosphorylation of critical cyclin-dependent kinase substrates and blocking cell cycle progression. Functions in the nuclear localization and assembly of cyclin D-CDK4 complex and promotes its kinase activity towards RB1. At higher stoichiometric ratios, inhibits the kinase activi
   1114..1830    +  CDS            mCerulean: mCerulean is a basic (constitutively fluorescent) cyan fluorescent protein published in 2005, derived from Aequorea victoria. It is reported to be a very rapidly-maturing monomer.
   1831..1896    +  misc_feature   MCS: multiple cloning site
   1913..1997    +  CDS            large T antigen (fragment): large T antigen from SV40 (simian virus 40)
   2020..2141    +  polyA_signal   SV40 poly(A) signal: SV40 polyadenylation signal
   2175..2603    -  rep_origin     f1 ori (sequence partly withheld): f1 bacteriophage origin of replication; arrow indicates direction of (+) strand synthesis
   2630..2734    +  promoter       AmpR promoter: bla
   2736..3093    +  promoter       SV40 promoter: SV40 enhancer and early promoter
   3128..3922    +  CDS            NeoR/KanR: aminoglycoside phosphotransferase from Tn5; aph(3')-II (or nptII); confers resistance to neomycin, kanamycin, and G418 (Geneticin®)
   3943..4095    +  CDS            ble (fragment): BLE_KLEPN - Experimental evidence at protein level: Swiss-Prot protein existence level 1. Binding protein with a strong affinity to the bleomycin family of antibiotics. Binds to CL990; an antimitotic-antibiotic compound. From Klebsiella pneumoniae.
   4154..4201    +  polyA_signal   HSV TK poly(A) signal: herpes simplex virus thymidine kinase polyadenylation signal (Cole and Stacy, 1985)
   4292..4308    -  polyA_signal   bGH poly(A) signal (fragment): bovine growth hormone polyadenylation signal
   4530..5118    +  rep_origin     ori: high-copy-number ColE1/pMB1/pBR322/pUC origin of replication
>Addgene plasmid #215080 | p21-mCerulean-NeoR | addgene full sequence | sequence record 429307 | Addgene NGS Result
TAGTTATTAATAGTAATCAATTACGGGGTCATTAGTTCATAGCCCATATATGGAGTTCCGCGTTACATAA
CTTACGGTAAATGGCCCGCCTGGCTGACCGCCCAACGACCCCCGCCCATTGACGTCAATAATGACGTATG
TTCCCATAGTAACGCCAATAGGGACTTTCCATTGACGTCAATGGGTGGAGTATTTACGGTAAACTGCCCA
CTTGGCAGTACATCAAGTGTATCATATGCCAAGTACGCCCCCTATTGACGTCAATGACGGTAAATGGCCC
GCCTGGCATTATGCCCAGTACATGACCTTATGGGACTTTCCTACTTGGCAGTACATCTACGTATTAGTCA
TCGCTATTACCATGGTGATGCGGTTTTGGCAGTACATCAATGGGCGTGGATAGCGGTTTGACTCACGGGG
ATTTCCAAGTCTCCACCCCATTGACGTCAATGGGAGTTTGTTTTGGCACCAAAATCAACGGGACTTTCCA
AAATGTCGTAACAACTCCGCCCCATTGACGCAAATGGGCGGTAGGCGTGTACGGTGGGAGGTCTATATAA
GCAGAGCTGGTTTAGTGAACCGTCAGATCCGCTAGCCGCCACCATGTCAGAACCGGCTGGGGATGTCCGT
CAGAACCCATGCGGCAGCAAGGCCTGCCGCCGCCTCTTCGGCCCAGTGGACAGCGAGCAGCTGAGCCGCG
ACTGTGATGCGCTAATGGCGGGCTGCATCCAGGAGGCCCGTGAGCGATGGAACTTCGACTTTGTCACCGA
GACACCACTGGAGGGTGACTTCGCCTGGGAGCGTGTGCGGGGCCTTGGCCTGCCCAAGCTCTACCTTCCC
ACGGGGCCCCGGCGAGGCCGGGATGAGTTGGGAGGAGGCAGGCGGCCTGGCACCTCACCTGCTCTGCTGC
AGGGGACAGCAGAGGAAGACCATGTGGACCTGTCACTGTCTTGTACCCTTGTGCCTCGCTCAGGGGAGCA
GGCTGAAGGGTCCCCAGGTGGACCTGGAGACTCTCAGGGTCGAAAACGGCGGCAGACCAGCATGACAGAT
TTCTACCACTCCAAACGCCGGCTGATCTTCTCCAAGAGGAAGCCCGGAGGACCGGTCGCCACCATGGTGA
GCAAGGGCGAGGAGCTGTTCACCGGGGTGGTGCCCATCCTGGTCGAGCTGGACGGCGACGTAAACGGCCA
CAAGTTCAGCGTGTCCGGCGAGGGCGAGGGCGATGCCACCTACGGCAAGCTGACCCTGAAGTTCATCTGC
ACCACCGGCAAGCTGCCCGTGCCCTGGCCCACCCTCGTGACCACCCTGACCTGGGGCGTGCAGTGCTTCG
CCCGCTACCCCGACCACATGAAGCAGCACGACTTCTTCAAGTCCGCCATGCCCGAAGGCTACGTCCAGGA
GCGCACCATCTTCTTCAAGGACGACGGCAACTACAAGACCCGCGCCGAGGTGAAGTTCGAGGGCGACACC
CTGGTGAACCGCATCGAGCTGAAGGGCATCGACTTCAAGGAGGACGGCAACATCCTGGGGCACAAGCTGG
AGTACAACGCCATCAGCGACAACGTCTATATCACCGCCGACAAGCAGAAGAACGGCATCAAGGCCAACTT
CAAGATCCGCCACAACATCGAGGACGGCAGCGTGCAGCTCGCCGACCACTACCAGCAGAACACCCCCATC
GGCGACGGCCCCGTGCTGCTGCCCGACAACCACTACCTGAGCACCCAGTCCAAGCTGAGCAAAGACCCCA
ACGAGAAGCGCGATCACATGGTCCTGCTGGAGTTCGTGACCGCCGCCGGGATCACTCTCGGCATGGACGA
GCTGTACAAGTCCGGACTCAGATCTCGAGCTCAAGCTTCGAATTCTGCAGTCGACGGTACCGCGGGCCCG
GGATCCACCGGATCTAGATAACTGATCATAATCAGCCATACCACATTTGTAGAGGTTTTACTTGCTTTAA
AAAACCTCCCACACCTCCCCCTGAACCTGAAACATAAAATGAATGCAATTGTTGTTGTTAACTTGTTTAT
TGCAGCTTATAATGGTTACAAATAAAGCAATAGCATCACAAATTTCACAAATAAAGCATTTTTTTCACTG
CATTCTAGTTGTGGTTTGTCCAAACTCATCAATGTATCTTAAGGCGTAAATTGTAAGCGTTAATATTTTG
TTAAAATTCGCGTTAAATTTTTGTTAAATCAGCTCATTTTTTAACCAATAGGCCGAAATCGGCAAAATCC
CTTATAAATCAAAAGAATAGACCGAGATAGGGT
[37 nt withheld, positions 2274-2310]
AAAGAACGTGGACTCCAACGTCAAAGG
[49 nt withheld, positions 2338-2386]
T
[91 nt withheld, positions 2388-2478]
G
[124 nt withheld, positions 2480-2603]
CAGGTGGCACTTTTCGGGGAAATGTGCGCGGAACCCCTATTTGTTTATTTTTCTAAATACATTCAAATAT
GTATCCGCTCATGAGACAATAACCCTGATAAATGCTTCAATAATATTGAAAAAGGAAGAGTCCTGAGGCG
GAAAGAACCAGCTGTGGAATGTGTGTCAGTTAGGGTGTGGAAAGTCCCCAGGCTCCCCAGCAGGCAGAAG
TATGCAAAGCATGCATCTCAATTAGTCAGCAACCAGGTGTGGAAAGTCCCCAGGCTCCCCAGCAGGCAGA
AGTATGCAAAGCATGCATCTCAATTAGTCAGCAACCATAGTCCCGCCCCTAACTCCGCCCATCCCGCCCC
TAACTCCGCCCAGTTCCGCCCATTCTCCGCCCCATGGCTGACTAATTTTTTTTATTTATGCAGAGGCCGA
GGCCGCCTCGGCCTCTGAGCTATTCCAGAAGTAGTGAGGAGGCTTTTTTGGAGGCCTAGGCTTTTGCAAA
GATCGATCAAGAGACAGGATGAGGATCGTTTCGCATGATTGAACAAGATGGATTGCACGCAGGTTCTCCG
GCCGCTTGGGTGGAGAGGCTATTCGGCTATGACTGGGCACAACAGACAATCGGCTGCTCTGATGCCGCCG
TGTTCCGGCTGTCAGCGCAGGGGCGCCCGGTTCTTTTTGTCAAGACCGACCTGTCCGGTGCCCTGAATGA
ACTGCAAGACGAGGCAGCGCGGCTATCGTGGCTGGCCACGACGGGCGTTCCTTGCGCAGCTGTGCTCGAC
GTTGTCACTGAAGCGGGAAGGGACTGGCTGCTATTGGGCGAAGTGCCGGGGCAGGATCTCCTGTCATCTC
ACCTTGCTCCTGCCGAGAAAGTATCCATCATGGCTGATGCAATGCGGCGGCTGCATACGCTTGATCCGGC
TACCTGCCCATTCGACCACCAAGCGAAACATCGCATCGAGCGAGCACGTACTCGGATGGAAGCCGGTCTT
GTCGATCAGGATGATCTGGACGAAGAGCATCAGGGGCTCGCGCCAGCCGAACTGTTCGCCAGGCTCAAGG
CGAGCATGCCCGACGGCGAGGATCTCGTCGTGACCCATGGCGATGCCTGCTTGCCGAATATCATGGTGGA
AAATGGCCGCTTTTCTGGATTCATCGACTGTGGCCGGCTGGGTGTGGCGGACCGCTATCAGGACATAGCG
TTGGCTACCCGTGATATTGCTGAAGAGCTTGGCGGCGAATGGGCTGACCGCTTCCTCGTGCTTTACGGTA
TCGCCGCTCCCGATTCGCAGCGCATCGCCTTCTATCGCCTTCTTGACGAGTTCTTCTGAGCGGGACTCTG
GGGTTCGAAATGACCGACCAAGCGACGCCCAACCTGCCATCACGAGATTTCGATTCCACCGCCGCCTTCT
ATGAAAGGTTGGGCTTCGGAATCGTTTTCCGGGACGCCGGCTGGATGATCCTCCAGCGCGGGGATCTCAT
GCTGGAGTTCTTCGCCCACCCTAGGGGGAGGCTAACTGAAACACGGAAGGAGACAATACCGGAAGGAACC
CGCGCTATGACGGCAATAAAAAGACAGAATAAAACGCACGGTGTTGGGTCGTTTGTTCATAAACGCGGGG
TTCGGTCCCAGGGCTGGCACTCTGTCGATACCCCACCGAGACCCCATTGGGGCCAATACGCCCGCGTTTC
TTCCTTTTCCCCACCCCACCCCCCAAGTTCGGGTGAAGGCCCAGGGCTCGCAGCCAACGTCGGGGCGGCA
GGCCCTGCCATAGCCTCAGGTTACTCATATATACTTTAGATTGATTTAAAACTTCATTTTTAATTTAAAA
GGATCTAGGTGAAGATCCTTTTTGATAATCTCATGACCAAAATCCCTTAACGTGAGTTTTCGTTCCACTG
AGCGTCAGACCCCGTAGAAAAGATCAAAGGATCTTCTTGAGATCCTTTTTTTCTGCGCGTAATCTGCTGC
TTGCAAACAAAAAAACCACCGCTACCAGCGGTGGTTTGTTTGCCGGATCAAGAGCTACCAACTCTTTTTC
CGAAGGTAACTGGCTTCAGCAGAGCGCAGATACCAAATACTGTTCTTCTAGTGTAGCCGTAGTTAGGCCA
CCACTTCAAGAACTCTGTAGCACCGCCTACATACCTCGCTCTGCTAATCCTGTTACCAGTGGCTGCTGCC
AGTGGCGATAAGTCGTGTCTTACCGGGTTGGACTCAAGACGATAGTTACCGGATAAGGCGCAGCGGTCGG
GCTGAACGGGGGGTTCGTGCACACAGCCCAGCTTGGAGCGAACGACCTACACCGAACTGAGATACCTACA
GCGTGAGCTATGAGAAAGCGCCACGCTTCCCGAAGGGAGAAAGGCGGACAGGTATCCGGTAAGCGGCAGG
GTCGGAACAGGAGAGCGCACGAGGGAGCTTCCAGGGGGAAACGCCTGGTATCTTTATAGTCCTGTCGGGT
TTCGCCACCTCTGACTTGAGCGTCGATTTTTGTGATGCTCGTCAGGGGGGCGGAGCCTATGGAAAAACGC
CAGCAACGCGGCCTTTTTACGGTTCCTGGCCTTTTGCTGGCCTTTTGCTCACATGTTCTTTCCTGCGTTA
TCCCCTGATTCTGTGGATAACCGTATTACCGCCATGCAT
